>Addgene plasmid #76346 | UCKL1 gRNA (BRDN0001162217) | addgene full sequence | sequence record 185666 | Addgene Assembled Sequence
CCCGGGTGCAAAGATGGATAAAGTTTTAAACAGAGAGGAATCTTTGCAGCTAATGGACCTTCTAGGTCTT
GAAAGGAGTGGGAATTGGCTCCGGTGCCCGTCAGTGGGCAGAGCGCACATCGCCCACAGTCCCCGAGAAG
TTGGGGGGAGGGGTCGGCAATTGATCCGGTGCCTAGAGAAGGTGGCGCGGGGTAAACTGGGAAAGTGATG
TCGTGTACTGGCTCCGCCTTTTTCCCGAGGGTGGGGGAGAACCGTATATAAGTGCAGTAGTCGCCGTGAA
CGTTCTTTTTCGCAACGGGTTTGCCGCCAGAACACAGGTAAGTGCCGTGTGTGGTTCCCGCGGGCCTGGC
CTCTTTACGGGTTATGGCCCTTGCGTGCCTTGAATTACTTCCACCTGGCTGCAGTACGTGATTCTTGATC
CCGAGCTTCGGGTTGGAAGTGGGTGGGAGAGTTCGAGGCCTTGCGCTTAAGGAGCCCCTTCGCCTCGTGC
TTGAGTTGAGGCCTGGCCTGGGCGCTGGGGCCGCCGCGTGCGAATCTGGTGGCACCTTCGCGCCTGTCTC
GCTGCTTTCGATAAGTCTCTAGCCATTTAAAATTTTTGATGACCTGCTGCGACGCTTTTTTTCTGGCAAG
ATAGTCTTGTAAATGCGGGCCAAGATCTGCACACTGGTATTTCGGTTTTTGGGGCCGCGGGCGGCGACGG
GGCCCGTGCGTCCCAGCGCACATGTTCGGCGAGGCGGGGCCTGCGAGCGCGGCCACCGAGAATCGGACGG
GGGTAGTCTCAAGCTGGCCGGCCTGCTCTGGTGCCTGGCCTCGCGCCGCCGTGTATCGCCCCGCCCTGGG
CGGCAAGGCTGGCCCGGTCGGCACCAGTTGCGTGAGCGGAAAGATGGCCGCTTCCCGGCCCTGCTGCAGG
GAGCTCAAAATGGAGGACGCGGCGCTCGGGAGAGCGGGCGGGTGAGTCACCCACACAAAGGAAAAGGGCC
TTTCCGTCCTCAGCCGTCGCTTCATGTGACTCCACGGAGTACCGGGCGCCGTCCAGGCACCTCGATTAGT
TCTCGAGCTTTTGGAGTACGTCGTCTTTAGGTTGGGGGGAGGGGTTTTATGCGATGGAGTTTCCCCACAC
TGAGTGGGTGGAGACTGAAGTTAGGCCAGCTTGGCACTTGATGTAATTCTCCTTGGAATTTGCCCTTTTT
GAGTTTGGATCTTGGTTCATTCTCAAGCCTCAGACAGTGGTTCAAAGTTTTTTTCTTCCATTTCAGGTGT
CGTGACGTACGGCCACCATGACCGAGTACAAGCCCACGGTGCGCCTCGCCACCCGCGACGACGTCCCCAG
GGCCGTACGCACCCTCGCCGCCGCGTTCGCCGACTACCCCGCCACGCGCCACACCGTCGATCCGGACCGC
CACATCGAGCGGGTCACCGAGCTGCAAGAACTCTTCCTCACGCGCGTCGGGCTCGACATCGGCAAGGTGT
GGGTCGCGGACGACGGCGCCGCCGTGGCGGTCTGGACCACGCCGGAGAGCGTCGAAGCGGGGGCGGTGTT
CGCCGAGATCGGCCCGCGCATGGCCGAGTTGAGCGGTTCCCGGCTGGCCGCGCAGCAACAGATGGAAGGC
CTCCTGGCGCCGCACCGGCCCAAGGAGCCCGCGTGGTTCCTGGCCACCGTCGGAGTCTCGCCCGACCACC
AGGGCAAGGGTCTGGGCAGCGCCGTCGTGCTCCCCGGAGTGGAGGCGGCCGAGCGCGCCGGGGTGCCCGC
CTTCCTGGAGACCTCCGCGCCCCGCAACCTCCCCTTCTACGAGCGGCTCGGCTTCACCGTCACCGCCGAC
GTCGAGGTGCCCGAAGGACCGCGCACCTGGTGCATGACCCGCAAGCCCGGTGCCTGAACGCGTTAAGTCG
ACAATCAACCTCTGGATTACAAAATTTGTGAAAGATTGACTGGTATTCTTAACTATGTTGCTCCTTTTAC
GCTATGTGGATACGCTGCTTTAATGCCTTTGTATCATGCTATTGCTTCCCGTATGGCTTTCATTTTCTCC
TCCTTGTATAAATCCTGGTTGCTGTCTCTTTATGAGGAGTTGTGGCCCGTTGTCAGGCAACGTGGCGTGG
TGTGCACTGTGTTTGCTGACGCAACCCCCACTGGTTGGGGCATTGCCACCACCTGTCAGCTCCTTTCCGG
GACTTTCGCTTTCCCCCTCCCTATTGCCACGGCGGAACTCATCGCCGCCTGCCTTGCCCGCTGCTGGACA
GGGGCTCGGCTGTTGGGCACTGACAATTCCGTGGTGTTGTCGGGGAAATCATCGTCCTTTCCTTGGCTGC
TCGCCTGTGTTGCCACCTGGATTCTGCGCGGGACGTCCTTCTGCTACGTCCCTTCGGCCCTCAATCCAGC
GGACCTTCCTTCCCGCGGCCTGCTGCCGGCTCTGCGGCCTCTTCCGCGTCTTCGCCTTCGCCCTCAGACG
AGTCGGATCTCCCTTTGGGCCGCCTCCCCGCGTCGACTTTAAGACCAATGACTTACAAGGCAGCTGTAGA
TCTTAGCCACTTTTTAAAAGAAAAGGGGGGACTGGAAGGGCTAATTCACTCCCAACGAAGACAAGATCTG
CTTTTTGCTTGTACTGGGTCTCTCTGGTTAGACCAGATCTGAGCCTGGGAGCTCTCTGGCTAACTAGGGA
ACCCACTGCTTAAGCCTCAATAAAGCTTGCCTTGAGTGCTTCAAGTAGTGTGTGCCCGTCTGTTGTGTGA
CTCTGGTAACTAGAGATCCCTCAGACCCTTTTAGTCAGTGTGGAAAATCTCTAGCAGTACGTATAGTAGT
TCATGTCATCTTATTATTCAGTATTTATAACTTGCAAAGAAATGAATATCAGAGAGTGAGAGGAACTTGT
TTATTGCAGCTTATAATGGTTACAAATAAAGCAATAGCATCACAAATTTCACAAATAAAGCATTTTTTTC
ACTGCATTCTAGTTGTGGTTTGTCCAAACTCATCAATGTATCTTATCATGTCTGGCTCTAGCTATCCCGC
CCCTAACTCCGCCCATCCCGCCCCTAACTCCGCCCAGTTCCGCCCATTCTCCGCCCCATGGCTGACTAAT
TTTTTTTATTTATGCAGAGGCCGAGGCCGCCTCGGCCTCTGAGCTATTCCAGAAGTAGTGAGGAGGCTTT
TTTGGAGGCCTAGGGACGTACCCAATTCGCCCTATAGTGAGTCGTATTACGCGCGCTCACTGGCCGTCGT
TTTACAACGTCGTGACTGGGAAAACCCTGGCGTTACCCAACTTAATCGCCTTGCAGCACATCCCCCTTTC
GCCAGCTGGCGTAATAGCGAAGAGGCCCGCACCGATCGCCCTTCCCAACAGTTGCGCAGCCTGAATGGCG
AATGGG
[124 nt withheld, positions 3367-3490]
C
[91 nt withheld, positions 3492-3582]
A
[49 nt withheld, positions 3584-3632]
CCTTTGACGTTGGAGTCCACGTTCTTT
[37 nt withheld, positions 3660-3696]
ACCCTATCTCGGTCTATTCTTTTGATTTATAAGGGATTTTGCCGATTTCGGCCTATTGGTTAAAAAATGA
GCTGATTTAACAAAAATTTAACGCGAATTTTAACAAAATATTAACGCTTACAATTTAGGTGGCACTTTTC
GGGGAAATGTGCGCGGAACCCCTATTTGTTTATTTTTCTAAATACATTCAAATATGTATCCGCTCATGAG
ACAATAACCCTGATAAATGCTTCAATAATATTGAAAAAGGAAGAGTATGAGTATTCAACATTTCCGTGTC
GCCCTTATTCCCTTTTTTGCGGCATTTTGCCTTCCTGTTTTTGCTCACCCAGAAACGCTGGTGAAAGTAA
AAGATGCTGAAGATCAGTTGGGTGCACGAGTGGGTTACATCGAACTGGATCTCAACAGCGGTAAGATCCT
TGAGAGTTTTCGCCCCGAAGAACGTTTTCCAATGATGAGCACTTTTAAAGTTCTGCTATGTGGCGCGGTA
TTATCCCGTATTGACGCCGGGCAAGAGCAACTCGGTCGCCGCATACACTATTCTCAGAATGACTTGGTTG
AGTACTCACCAGTCACAGAAAAGCATCTTACGGATGGCATGACAGTAAGAGAATTATGCAGTGCTGCCAT
AACCATGAGTGATAACACTGCGGCCAACTTACTTCTGACAACGATCGGAGGACCGAAGGAGCTAACCGCT
TTTTTGCACAACATGGGGGATCATGTAACTCGCCTTGATCGTTGGGAACCGGAGCTGAATGAAGCCATAC
CAAACGACGAGCGTGACACCACGATGCCTGTAGCAATGGCAACAACGTTGCGCAAACTATTAACTGGCGA
ACTACTTACTCTAGCTTCCCGGCAACAATTAATAGACTGGATGGAGGCGGATAAAGTTGCAGGACCACTT
CTGCGCTCGGCCCTTCCGGCTGGCTGGTTTATTGCTGATAAATCTGGAGCCGGTGAGCGTGGGTCTCGCG
GTATCATTGCAGCACTGGGGCCAGATGGTAAGCCCTCCCGTATCGTAGTTATCTACACGACGGGGAGTCA
GGCAACTATGGATGAACGAAATAGACAGATCGCTGAGATAGGTGCCTCACTGATTAAGCATTGGTAACTG
TCAGACCAAGTTTACTCATATATACTTTAGATTGATTTAAAACTTCATTTTTAATTTAAAAGGATCTAGG
TGAAGATCCTTTTTGATAATCTCATGACCAAAATCCCTTAACGTGAGTTTTCGTTCCACTGAGCGTCAGA
CCCCGTAGAAAAGATCAAAGGATCTTCTTGAGATCCTTTTTTTCTGCGCGTAATCTGCTGCTTGCAAACA
AAAAAACCACCGCTACCAGCGGTGGTTTGTTTGCCGGATCAAGAGCTACCAACTCTTTTTCCGAAGGTAA
CTGGCTTCAGCAGAGCGCAGATACCAAATACTGTTCTTCTAGTGTAGCCGTAGTTAGGCCACCACTTCAA
GAACTCTGTAGCACCGCCTACATACCTCGCTCTGCTAATCCTGTTACCAGTGGCTGCTGCCAGTGGCGAT
AAGTCGTGTCTTACCGGGTTGGACTCAAGACGATAGTTACCGGATAAGGCGCAGCGGTCGGGCTGAACGG
GGGGTTCGTGCACACAGCCCAGCTTGGAGCGAACGACCTACACCGAACTGAGATACCTACAGCGTGAGCT
ATGAGAAAGCGCCACGCTTCCCGAAGGGAGAAAGGCGGACAGGTATCCGGTAAGCGGCAGGGTCGGAACA
GGAGAGCGCACGAGGGAGCTTCCAGGGGGAAACGCCTGGTATCTTTATAGTCCTGTCGGGTTTCGCCACC
TCTGACTTGAGCGTCGATTTTTGTGATGCTCGTCAGGGGGGCGGAGCCTATGGAAAAACGCCAGCAACGC
GGCCTTTTTACGGTTCCTGGCCTTTTGCTGGCCTTTTGCTCACATGTTCTTTCCTGCGTTATCCCCTGAT
TCTGTGGATAACCGTATTACCGCCTTTGAGTGAGCTGATACCGCTCGCCGCAGCCGAACGACCGAGCGCA
GCGAGTCAGTGAGCGAGGAAGCGGAAGAGCGCCCAATACGCAAACCGCCTCTCCCCGCGCGTTGGCCGAT
TCATTAATGCAGCTGGCACGACAGGTTTCCCGACTGGAAAGCGGGCAGTGAGCGCAACGCAATTAATGTG
AGTTAGCTCACTCATTAGGCACCCCAGGCTTTACACTTTATGCTTCCGGCTCGTATGTTGTGTGGAATTG
TGAGCGGATAACAATTTCACACAGGAAACAGCTATGACCATGATTACGCCAAGCGCGCAATTAACCCTCA
CTAAAGGGAACAAAAGCTGGAGCTGCAAGCTTAATGTAGTCTTATGCAATACTCTTGTAGTCTTGCAACA
TGGTAACGATGAGTTAGCAACATGCCTTACAAGGAGAGAAAAAGCACCGTGCATGCCGATTGGTGGAAGT
AAGGTGGTACGATCGTGCCTTATTAGGAAGGCAACAGACGGGTCTGACATGGATTGGACGAACCACTGAA
TTGCCGCATTGCAGAGATATTGTATTTAAGTGCCTAGCTCGATACATAAACGGGTCTCTCTGGTTAGACC
AGATCTGAGCCTGGGAGCTCTCTGGCTAACTAGGGAACCCACTGCTTAAGCCTCAATAAAGCTTGCCTTG
AGTGCTTCAAGTAGTGTGTGCCCGTCTGTTGTGTGACTCTGGTAACTAGAGATCCCTCAGACCCTTTTAG
TCAGTGTGGAAAATCTCTAGCAGTGGCGCCCGAACAGGGACTTGAAAGCGAAAGGGAAACCAGAGGAGCT
CTCTCGACGCAGGACTCGGCTTGCTGAAGCGCGCACGGCAAGAGGCGAGGGGCGGCGACTGGTGAGTACG
CCAAAAATTTTGACTAGCGGAGGCTAGAAGGAGAGAGATGGGTGCGAGAGCGTCAGTATTAAGCGGGGGA
GAATTAGATCGCGATGGGAAAAAATTCGGTTAAGGCCAGGGGGAAAGAAAAAATATAAATTAAAACATAT
AGTATGGGCAAGCAGGGAGCTAGAACGATTCGCAGTTAATCCTGGCCTGTTAGAAACATCAGAAGGCTGT
AGACAAATACTGGGACAGCTACAACCATCCCTTCAGACAGGATCAGAAGAACTTAGATCATTATATAATA
CAGTAGCAACCCTCTATTGTGTGCATCAAAGGATAGAGATAAAAGACACCAAGGAAGCTTTAGACAAGAT
AGAGGAAGAGCAAAACAAAAGTAAGACCACCGCACAGCAAGCGGCCGCTGATCTTCAGACCTGGAGGAGG
AGATATGAGGGACAATTGGAGAAGTGAATTATATAAATATAAAGTAGTAAAAATTGAACCATTAGGAGTA
GCACCCACCAAGGCAAAGAGAAGAGTGGTGCAGAGAGAAAAAAGAGCAGTGGGAATAGGAGCTTTGTTCC
TTGGGTTCTTGGGAGCAGCAGGAAGCACTATGGGCGCAGCGTCAATGACGCTGACGGTACAGGCCAGACA
ATTATTGTCTGGTATAGTGCAGCAGCAGAACAATTTGCTGAGGGCTATTGAGGCGCAACAGCATCTGTTG
CAACTCACAGTCTGGGGCATCAAGCAGCTCCAGGCAAGAATCCTGGCTGTGGAAAGATACCTAAAGGATC
AACAGCTCCTGGGGATTTGGGGTTGCTCTGGAAAACTCATTTGCACCACTGCTGTGCCTTGGAATGCTAG
TTGGAGTAATAAATCTCTGGAACAGATTTGGAATCACACGACCTGGATGGAGTGGGACAGAGAAATTAAC
AATTACACAAGCTTAATACACTCCTTAATTGAAGAATCGCAAAACCAGCAAGAAAAGAATGAACAAGAAT
TATTGGAATTAGATAAATGGGCAAGTTTGTGGAATTGGTTTAACATAACAAATTGGCTGTGGTATATAAA
ATTATTCATAATGATAGTAGGAGGCTTGGTAGGTTTAAGAATAGTTTTTGCTGTACTTTCTATAGTGAAT
AGAGTTAGGCAGGGATATTCACCATTATCGTTTCAGACCCACCTCCCAACCCCGAGGGGACCCAGAGAGG
GCCTATTTCCCATGATTCCTTCATATTTGCATATACGATACAAGGCTGTTAGAGAGATAATTAGAATTAA
TTTGACTGTAAACACAAAGATATTAGTACAAAATACGTGACGTAGAAAGTAATAATTTCTTGGGTAGTTT
GCAGTTTTAAAATTATGTTTTAAAATGGACTATCATATGCTTACCGTAACTTGAAAGTATTTCGATTTCT
TGGCTTTATATATCTTGTGGAAAGGACGAAACACCGTGTGGCCAGAATGATCATCGGTTTTAGAGCTAGA
AATAGCAAGTTAAAATAAGGCTAGTCCGTTATCAACTTGAAAAAGTGGCACCGAGTCGGTGCTTTTTTAA
GCTTGGCGTAACTAGATCTTGAGACAAATGGCAGTATTCATCCACAATTTTAAAAGAAAAGGGGGGATTG
GGGGGTACAGTGCAGGGGAAAGAATAGTAGACATAATAGCAACAGACATACAAACTAAAGAATTACAAAA
ACAAATTACAAAAATTCAAAATTTTCGGGTTTATTACAGGGACAGCAGAGATCCACTTTGGCGCCGGCTC
GAGGGGG
Features (pLannotate 1.2.2; 29 found; start..end, strand, type, name):
     14..80      +  CDS            small t antigen (fragment): SV40 (simian virus 40) small t antigen
    106..317     +  promoter       EF-1α core promoter: core promoter for human elongation factor EF-1α
    318..1256    +  intron         EF-1α intron A: intron upstream of the start codon of human EF-1α
   1278..1877    +  CDS            PuroR (fragment): puromycin N-acetyltransferase; pac from Streptomyces; confers resistance to puromycin
   1893..2481    +  misc_feature   WPRE: woodchuck hepatitis virus posttranscriptional regulatory element
   2532..2551    +  misc_feature   cPPT/CTS (fragment): central polypurine tract and central termination sequence of HIV-1
   2553..2786    +  LTR            3' LTR (ΔU3): self-inactivating 3' long terminal repeat (LTR) from HIV-1
   2864..2985    +  polyA_signal   SV40 poly(A) signal: SV40 polyadenylation signal
   3025..3160    +  rep_origin     SV40 ori: SV40 origin of replication
   3181..3199    -  promoter       T7 promoter: promoter for bacteriophage T7 RNA polymerase
   3207..3362    +  CDS            lacZα (fragment): LacZα fragment of β-galactosidase; lacZ fragment
   3367..3795    +  rep_origin     f1 ori (sequence partly withheld): f1 bacteriophage origin of replication; arrow indicates direction of (+) strand synthesis
   3848..3952    +  promoter       AmpR promoter: bla
   3953..4813    +  CDS            AmpR: β-lactamase; bla; confers resistance to ampicillin, carbenicillin, and related antibiotics
   4984..5572    +  rep_origin     ori: high-copy-number ColE1/pMB1/pBR322/pUC origin of replication
   5755..5847    +  CDS            lacI (fragment): lac repressor; lacI; The lac repressor binds to the lac operator to inhibit transcription in E. coli. This inhibition can be relieved by adding lactose or isopropyl-β-D-thiogalactopyranoside (IPTG).
   5860..5881    +  protein_bind   CAP binding site: CAP binding activates transcription in the presence of cAMP. E. coli catabolite activator protein
   5896..5926    +  promoter       lac promoter: promoter for the E. coli lac operon
   5934..5950    +  protein_bind   lac operator: The lac repressor binds to the lac operator to inhibit transcription in E. coli. This inhibition can be relieved by adding lactose or isopropyl-β-D-thiogalactopyranoside (IPTG). lac repressor encoded by lacI
   5995..6013    +  promoter       T3 promoter: promoter for bacteriophage T3 RNA polymerase
   6041..6267    +  promoter       RSV promoter: Rous sarcoma virus enhancer/promoter
   6268..6448    +  LTR            5' LTR (truncated): truncated 5' long terminal repeat (LTR) from HIV-1
   6495..6620    +  misc_feature   HIV-1 Ψ: packaging signal of human immunodeficiency virus type 1
   6604..6967    +  CDS            HIV-1 gag (fragment): gag protein from human immunodeficiency virus 1; gag
   7113..7346    +  misc_feature   RRE: The Rev response element (RRE) of HIV-1 allows for Rev-dependent mRNA export from the nucleus to the cytoplasm.
   7723..7749    +  CDS            Rev (fragment): human immunodeficiency virus 1 (HIV-1) Rev protein; rev; enhances nuclear export of unspliced and incompletely spliced viral mRNAs
   7753..7993    +  promoter       U6 promoter: RNA polymerase III promoter for human U6 snRNA
   8023..8098    +  misc_RNA       gRNA scaffold: guide RNA scaffold for the Streptococcus pyogenes CRISPR/Cas9 system
   8154..8271    +  misc_feature   cPPT/CTS: central polypurine tract and central termination sequence of HIV-1
