[The description below was written by a language model from this plasmid's Addgene catalogue record and pLannotate feature annotations shown in this document.]
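Description:
UCKL1 gRNA (BRDN0001162217) is a third-generation lentiviral CRISPR guide plasmid built on the lentiGuide-Puro backbone and designed to target human UCKL1 (uridine-cytidine kinase-like 1). It is one clone from a human kinome gRNA collection. In bacteria it is maintained at high copy through a ColE1/pUC-type origin and selected with ampicillin via the β-lactamase gene. An f1 origin, an SV40 origin and remnants of lac and T7/T3 cloning sequences are also present in the backbone.

The lentiviral transfer cassette begins with an RSV promoter fused to a truncated HIV-1 5' LTR, which makes genomic RNA production in packaging cells Tat-independent. This is followed by the Ψ packaging signal with a partial gag sequence, the Rev response element for nuclear export of the unspliced genome, and a cPPT/CTS that aids nuclear import. The cassette ends in a self-inactivating ΔU3 3' LTR followed by an SV40 polyadenylation signal.

Within this unit, the human U6 RNA polymerase III promoter drives the UCKL1-specific spacer joined to the Streptococcus pyogenes Cas9 guide RNA scaffold. A separate EF-1α promoter, including its intron A, expresses puromycin N-acetyltransferase so that transduced mammalian cells can be selected. A WPRE downstream of this gene enhances transcript stability and expression.

The plasmid does not encode Cas9, so it is meant to be used with a separate Cas9 lentivirus or in cells that already express Cas9, typically for knockout of UCKL1. The guide was designed against two UCKL1 reference transcripts. The cloning method is not recorded.
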