Addgene plasmid #76346: UCKL1 gRNA (BRDN0001162217)
Purpose: 3rd generation lentiviral gRNA plasmid targeting human UCKL1
Depositing lab: John Doench & David Root. Depositing organization: Broad Institute. Publication: Optimized sgRNA design to maximize activity and minimize off-target effects of CRISPR-Cas9. Doench JG, Fusi N, Sullender M, Hegde M, Vaimberg EW, Donovan KF, Smith I, Tothova Z, Wilen C, Orchard R, Virgin HW, Listgarten J, Root DE. Nat Biotechnol. 2016 Jan 18. doi: 10.1038/nbt.3437. PubMed 26780180.
Backbone
  Vector backbone: lentiGuide-Puro
  Backbone manufacturer: Zhang Lab (Addgene plasmid # 52963)
  Vector type: Mammalian Expression, Lentiviral, CRISPR
  Selectable markers: Puromycin
Growth in bacteria
  Bacterial resistance: Ampicillin, 100 μg/mL
  Growth temperature: 37°C
  Growth strain: DH5alpha
  Copy number: High Copy
Gene/Insert
  Gene/Insert name: UCKL1 (alt names: UCKL1; NM_001193379.1)
  gRNA/shRNA sequence: TGTGGCCAGAATGATCATCG
  Species: H. sapiens (human)
  Entrez Gene: UCKL1 (a.k.a. UCK1L, URKL1)
  Promoter: hU6
  Cloning method: Unknown
  Sequencing primers: 5′ U6-F; 3′ pS2-R
Terms and licenses: Academic/Nonprofit Terms; Industry Terms: Not Available to Industry
Depositor comments: The gRNA was designed to target the following Genbank reference sequence(s): NM_001193379.1,NM_017859.3. Note that this plasmid does NOT contain Cas9. It should be used in conjunction with lentiCas9-Blast (Addgene #52962) or otherwise with cell lines already expressing Cas9. Browse the full kinome gRNA library at http://www.addgene.org/pooled-library/broadgpp-human-kinome/ or visit http://www.broadinstitute.org/rnai/public/ for detailed protocols and information.
How to cite: UCKL1 gRNA (BRDN0001162217) was a gift from John Doench & David Root (Addgene plasmid # 76346 ; http://n2t.net/addgene:76346 ; RRID:Addgene_76346)
