>Addgene plasmid #76346 | UCKL1 gRNA (BRDN0001162217) | depositor partial sequence | sequence record 143806 | Target Sequence
TGTGGCCAGAATGATCATCG
