>Addgene plasmid #76346 | UCKL1 gRNA (BRDN0001162217) | addgene partial sequence | sequence record 185665 | hU6-F
GACGTAGAAAGTAATAATTTCTTGGGTAGTTTGCAGTTTTAAAATTATGTTTTAAAATGGACTATCATAT
GCTTACCGTAACTTGAAAGTATTTCGATTTCTTGGCTTTATATATCTTGTGGAAAGGACGAAACACCGTG
TGGCCAGAATGATCATCGGTTTTAGAGCTAGAAATAGCAAGTTAAAATAAGGCTAGTCCGTTATCAACTT
GAAAAAGTGGCACCGAGTCGGTGCTTTTTTAAGCTTGGCGTAACTAGATCTTGAGACAAATGGCAGTATT
CATCCACAATTTTAAAAGAAAAGGGGGGATTGGGGGGTACAGTGCAGGGGAAAGAATAGTAGACATAATA
GCAACAGACATACAAACTAAAGAATTACAAAAACAAATTACAAAAATTCAAAATTTTCGGGTTTATTACA
GGGACAGCAGAGATCCACTTTGGCGCCGGCTCGAGGGGGCCCGGGTGCAAAGATGGATAAAGTTTTAAAC
AGAGAGGAATCTTTGCAGCTAATGGACCTTCTAGGTCTTGAAAGGAGTGGGAATTGGCTCCGGTGCCCGT
CAGTGGGCAG
